Addgene plasmid #71858: pLJM60-FLAG-SLC38A9.1
Purpose: lentiviral stable expression
Depositing lab: David Sabatini. Depositing organization: Whitehead Institute for Biomedical Research. Publication: Metabolism. Lysosomal amino acid transporter SLC38A9 signals arginine sufficiency to mTORC1. Wang S, Tsun ZY, Wolfson RL, Shen K, Wyant GA, Plovanich ME, Yuan ED, Jones TD, Chantranupong L, Comb W, Wang T, Bar-Peled L, Zoncu R, Straub C, Kim C, Park J, Sabatini BL, Sabatini DM. Science. 2015 Jan 9;347(6218):188-94. doi: 10.1126/science.1257132. Epub 2015 Jan 7. PubMed 25567906.
Backbone
  Vector backbone: pLJM60
  Backbone size w/o insert (bp): 8613
  Total vector size (bp): 10299
  Vector type: Mammalian Expression, Lentiviral
  Selectable markers: Puromycin
Growth in bacteria
  Bacterial resistance: Ampicillin, 100 μg/mL
  Growth temperature: 37°C
  Growth strain: NEB Stable
  Copy number: Unknown
Gene/Insert
  Gene/Insert name: SLC38A9.1 (alt name: URLC11)
  Species: H. sapiens (human)
  Insert size (bp): 1686
  Mutation: codon optimized
  GenBank ID: NM_173514.3
  Entrez Gene: SLC38A9 (a.k.a. URLC11)
  Promoter: CMV
  Tag / fusion protein: FLAG (N terminal on backbone)
  Cloning method: Restriction Enzyme; 5′ cloning site Sal1 (not destroyed); 3′ cloning site Not1 (not destroyed)
  Sequencing primers: 5′ pLJM-F ATGTCGTAACAACTCCGCCCCATT; 3′ pLJM-R TAGTTTGTATGTCTGTTGCTATTA
Terms and licenses: Academic/Nonprofit Terms; Industry Terms: Not Available to Industry
How to cite: pLJM60-FLAG-SLC38A9.1 was a gift from David Sabatini (Addgene plasmid # 71858 ; http://n2t.net/addgene:71858 ; RRID:Addgene_71858)
