[The description below was written by a language model from this plasmid's Addgene catalogue record and pLannotate feature annotations shown in this document.]
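Description:
pLJM60-FLAG-SLC38A9.1 is a lentiviral mammalian expression plasmid built on the pLJM60 backbone for stable expression of human SLC38A9 isoform 1 (also called URLC11). The associated publication describes this protein as a lysosomal amino acid transporter that signals arginine sufficiency to mTORC1. In bacteria the plasmid replicates from a high-copy ColE1/pUC-type origin and is selected with ampicillin through the bla gene. An f1 origin, an SV40 origin and remnants of lac cloning-vector sequence are also annotated.

The viral portion has a third-generation, self-inactivating layout. An RSV promoter drives a truncated HIV-1 5' LTR, followed by the Ψ packaging signal with a gag fragment and the Rev response element. A ΔU3 3' LTR and an SV40 polyadenylation signal close the transfer cassette. Between the LTRs, a CMV promoter with a partial CMV enhancer expresses the codon-optimized SLC38A9.1 coding sequence. The insert was cloned between SalI and NotI sites, both preserved, and carries an N-terminal FLAG tag supplied by the backbone. The annotation also picks up short fragments of a CMV intron and an IgH signal sequence upstream of the tag, but the record does not say whether these are functional. Downstream, after a cPPT/CTS element, the human PGK promoter drives puromycin N-acetyltransferase for selection of transduced cells.

The catalogue gives a total size of 10,299 bp, whereas the annotated sequencing record is 9,083 nt. The record does not explain this discrepancy. The stated purpose is lentiviral stable expression, and the FLAG epitope allows detection or immunoprecipitation of the transporter.
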