Features (pLannotate 1.2.2; 31 found; start..end, strand, type, name):
      2..23      +  protein_bind   CAP binding site: CAP binding activates transcription in the presence of cAMP. E. coli catabolite activator protein
     38..68      +  promoter       lac promoter: promoter for the E. coli lac operon
     76..92      +  protein_bind   lac operator: The lac repressor binds to the lac operator to inhibit transcription in E. coli. This inhibition can be relieved by adding lactose or isopropyl-β-D-thiogalactopyranoside (IPTG). lac repressor encoded by lacI
    137..155     +  promoter       T3 promoter: promoter for bacteriophage T3 RNA polymerase
    183..409     +  promoter       RSV promoter: Rous sarcoma virus enhancer/promoter
    410..590     +  LTR            5' LTR (truncated): truncated 5' long terminal repeat (LTR) from HIV-1
    637..762     +  misc_feature   HIV-1 Ψ: packaging signal of human immunodeficiency virus type 1
    746..1084    +  CDS            HIV-1 gag (fragment): gag protein from human immunodeficiency virus 1; gag
   1259..1492    +  misc_feature   RRE: The Rev response element (RRE) of HIV-1 allows for Rev-dependent mRNA export from the nucleus to the cytoplasm.
   1869..1895    +  CDS            Rev (fragment): human immunodeficiency virus 1 (HIV-1) Rev protein; rev; enhances nuclear export of unspliced and incompletely spliced viral mRNAs
   1896..2027    +  enhancer       CMV enhancer (fragment): human cytomegalovirus immediate early enhancer; contains an 18-bp deletion relative to the standard CMV enhancer
   2028..2231    +  promoter       CMV promoter: human cytomegalovirus (CMV) immediate early promoter
   2367..2410    +  intron         CMV intron (fragment): modified intron A from human cytomegalovirus
   2462..2480    +  promoter       SP6 promoter: promoter for bacteriophage SP6 RNA polymerase
   2484..2521    +  CDS            IgH signal sequence (fragment): signal sequence from the mouse immunoglobulin heavy chain variable region
   2574..2594    +  CDS            FLAG (fragment): FLAG® epitope tag, followed by an enterokinase cleavage site
   2619..4301    +  CDS            SLC38A9: S38A9_HUMAN - Also known as URLC11 From Homo sapiens (Human).
   4359..4476    +  misc_feature   cPPT/CTS: central polypurine tract and central termination sequence of HIV-1
   4525..5035    +  promoter       hPGK promoter: human phosphoglycerate kinase 1 promoter
   5057..5656    +  CDS            PuroR: puromycin N-acetyltransferase; pac from Streptomyces alboniger; confers resistance to puromycin
   5699..5782    +  CDS            nef (fragment): NEF_HV1Z2 - Experimental evidence at protein level: Swiss-Prot protein existence level 1. Extracellular Nef protein targets CD4(+) T-lymphocytes for apoptosis by interacting with CXCR4 surface receptors. From Human immunodeficiency virus type 1 group M subtype D (isolate Z2/CDC-Z34) (HIV-1).
   5784..6017    +  LTR            3' LTR (ΔU3): self-inactivating 3' long terminal repeat (LTR) from HIV-1
   6089..6210    +  polyA_signal   SV40 poly(A) signal: SV40 polyadenylation signal
   6250..6385    +  rep_origin     SV40 ori: SV40 origin of replication
   6406..6424    -  promoter       T7 promoter: promoter for bacteriophage T7 RNA polymerase
   6432..6587    +  CDS            lacZα (fragment): LacZα fragment of β-galactosidase; lacZ fragment
   6592..7020    +  rep_origin     f1 ori (sequence partly withheld): f1 bacteriophage origin of replication; arrow indicates direction of (+) strand synthesis
   7073..7177    +  promoter       AmpR promoter: bla
   7178..8038    +  CDS            AmpR: β-lactamase; bla; confers resistance to ampicillin, carbenicillin, and related antibiotics
   8209..8797    +  rep_origin     ori: high-copy-number ColE1/pMB1/pBR322/pUC origin of replication
   8980..9072    +  CDS            lacI (fragment): lac repressor; lacI; The lac repressor binds to the lac operator to inhibit transcription in E. coli. This inhibition can be relieved by adding lactose or isopropyl-β-D-thiogalactopyranoside (IPTG).
>Addgene plasmid #71858 | pLJM60-FLAG-SLC38A9.1 | addgene full sequence | sequence record 456537 | Addgene NGS Result
TTAATGTGAGTTAGCTCACTCATTAGGCACCCCAGGCTTTACACTTTATGCTTCCGGCTCGTATGTTGTG
TGGAATTGTGAGCGGATAACAATTTCACACAGGAAACAGCTATGACCATGATTACGCCAAGCGCGCAATT
AACCCTCACTAAAGGGAACAAAAGCTGGAGCTGCAAGCTTAATGTAGTCTTATGCAATACTCTTGTAGTC
TTGCAACATGGTAACGATGAGTTAGCAACATGCCTTACAAGGAGAGAAAAAGCACCGTGCATGCCGATTG
GTGGAAGTAAGGTGGTACGATCGTGCCTTATTAGGAAGGCAACAGACGGGTCTGACATGGATTGGACGAA
CCACTGAATTGCCGCATTGCAGAGATATTGTATTTAAGTGCCTAGCTCGATACATAAACGGGTCTCTCTG
GTTAGACCAGATCTGAGCCTGGGAGCTCTCTGGCTAACTAGGGAACCCACTGCTTAAGCCTCAATAAAGC
TTGCCTTGAGTGCTTCAAGTAGTGTGTGCCCGTCTGTTGTGTGACTCTGGTAACTAGAGATCCCTCAGAC
CCTTTTAGTCAGTGTGGAAAATCTCTAGCAGTGGCGCCCGAACAGGGACTTGAAAGCGAAAGGGAAACCA
GAGGAGCTCTCTCGACGCAGGACTCGGCTTGCTGAAGCGCGCACGGCAAGAGGCGAGGGGCGGCGACTGG
TGAGTACGCCAAAAATTTTGACTAGCGGAGGCTAGAAGGAGAGAGATGGGTGCGAGAGCGTCAGTATTAA
GCGGGGGAGAATTAGATCGCGATGGGAAAAAATTCGGTTAAGGCCAGGGGGAAAGAAAAAATATAAATTA
AAACATATAGTATGGGCAAGCAGGGAGCTAGAACGATTCGCAGTTAATCCTGGCCTGTTAGAAACATCAG
AAGGCTGTAGACAAATACTGGGACAGCTACAACCATCCCTTCAGACAGGATCAGAAGAACTTAGATCATT
ATATAATACAGTAGCAACCCTCTATTGTGTGCATCAAAGGATAGAGATAAAAGACACCAAGGAAGCTTTA
GACAAGATAGAGGAAGAGCAAAACAAAAGTAAGACCACCGCACAGCAAGCGGCCGGCCGCTGATCTTCAG
ACCTGGAGGAGGAGATATGAGGGACAATTGGAGAAGTGAATTATATAAATATAAAGTAGTAAAAATTGAA
CCATTAGGAGTAGCACCCACCAAGGCAAAGAGAAGAGTGGTGCAGAGAGAAAAAAGAGCAGTGGGAATAG
GAGCTTTGTTCCTTGGGTTCTTGGGAGCAGCAGGAAGCACTATGGGCGCAGCGTCAATGACGCTGACGGT
ACAGGCCAGACAATTATTGTCTGGTATAGTGCAGCAGCAGAACAATTTGCTGAGGGCTATTGAGGCGCAA
CAGCATCTGTTGCAACTCACAGTCTGGGGCATCAAGCAGCTCCAGGCAAGAATCCTGGCTGTGGAAAGAT
ACCTAAAGGATCAACAGCTCCTGGGGATTTGGGGTTGCTCTGGAAAACTCATTTGCACCACTGCTGTGCC
TTGGAATGCTAGTTGGAGTAATAAATCTCTGGAACAGATTTGGAATCACACGACCTGGATGGAGTGGGAC
AGAGAAATTAACAATTACACAAGCTTAATACACTCCTTAATTGAAGAATCGCAAAACCAGCAAGAAAAGA
ATGAACAAGAATTATTGGAATTAGATAAATGGGCAAGTTTGTGGAATTGGTTTAACATAACAAATTGGCT
GTGGTATATAAAATTATTCATAATGATAGTAGGAGGCTTGGTAGGTTTAAGAATAGTTTTTGCTGTACTT
TCTATAGTGAATAGAGTTAGGCAGGGATATTCACCATTATCGTTTCAGACCCACCTCCCAACCCCGAGGG
GACCCCATATGCCAAGTACGCCCCCTATTGACGTCAATGACGGTAAATGGCCCGCCTGGCATTATGCCCA
GTACATGACCTTATGGGACTTTCCTACTTGGCAGTACATCTACGTATTAGTCATCGCTATTACCATGGTG
ATGCGGTTTTGGCAGTACATCAATGGGCGTGGATAGCGGTTTGACTCACGGGGATTTCCAAGTCTCCACC
CCATTGACGTCAATGGGAGTTTGTTTTGGCACCAAAATCAACGGGACTTTCCAAAATGTCGTAACAACTC
CGCCCCATTGACGCAAATGGGCGGTAGGCGTGTACGGTGGGAGGTCTATATAAGCAGAGCTCGTTTAGTG
AACCGTCAGATCGCCTGGAGACGCCATCCACGCTGTTTTGACCTCCATAGAAGACACCGGGACCGATCCA
GCCTCCGCGGCCGGGAACGGTGCATTGGAACGCGGATTCCCCGTGCCAAGAGTGACGTAAGTACCGCCTA
TAGAGTCTATAGGCCCACCCCCTTGGCTTCGTTAGAACGCGGCTACAATTAATACATAACCTTATGTATC
ATACACATACGATTTAGGTGACACTATAGAATAACATCCACTTTGCCTTTCTCTCCACAGGTGTCCACTC
CCAGGTCCAACTGCACCTCGGTTCTATCGATTGAATTCACCATGGAAATGGACTACAAGGATGACGATGA
CAAGGGTGGTGGTGGTGGTGCGTCGACAATGGCTAACATGAACAGTGACTCAAGACATCTGGGAACAAGC
GAGGTGGACCACGAGCGGGACCCTGGCCCTATGAACATTCAGTTTGAGCCCTCCGACCTGCGGTCTAAGA
GACCCTTCTGCATCGAACCTACCAACATTGTGAACGTCAATCACGTGATCCAGAGGGTCAGTGATCATGC
ATCAGCCATGAATAAGCGAATTCACTACTATTCCCGGCTGACCACACCCGCTGACAAAGCACTGATCGCC
CCTGATCATGTGGTCCCAGCACCCGAGGAATGTTACGTGTATAGCCCTCTGGGATCCGCCTACAAGCTGC
AGAGCTACACCGAGGGGTATGGAAAAAACACATCCCTGGTGACTATTTTTATGATCTGGAATACCATGAT
GGGGACAAGTATTCTGTCAATCCCATGGGGAATCAAGCAGGCCGGGTTCACTACCGGAATGTGCGTGATC
ATTCTGATGGGCCTGCTGACCCTGTACTGCTGTTATAGGGTGGTCAAATCTCGCACAATGATGTTTTCAC
TGGACACAACTAGCTGGGAGTACCCCGATGTGTGTCGGCACTATTTTGGAAGCTTCGGCCAGTGGAGCTC
CCTGCTGTTCAGCCTGGTGTCCCTGATTGGCGCTATGATCGTGTACTGGGTCCTGATGAGCAACTTCCTG
TTTAATACCGGGAAGTTCATCTTTAACTTCATCCACCATATCAACGACACCGATACAATCCTGTCTACAA
ACAATAGTAACCCTGTGATTTGCCCATCTGCCGGAAGTGGCGGGCATCCAGACAACTCTAGTATGATCTT
TTACGCTAATGATACTGGCGCACAGCAGTTCGAGAAGTGGTGGGACAAAAGCAGAACCGTGCCCTTTTAT
CTGGTCGGCCTGCTGCTGCCTCTGCTGAACTTTAAGTCCCCATCTTTCTTTAGTAAATTCAATATCCTGG
GGACAGTGTCAGTCCTGTACCTGATTTTTCTGGTGACTTTCAAAGCAGTCCGCCTGGGATTCCACCTGGA
ATTTCATTGGTTCATCCCAACTGAGTTCTTTGTGCCCGAAATTCGATTTCAGTTCCCACAGCTGACTGGA
GTGCTGACCCTGGCCTTCTTTATCCACAATTGCATCATTACACTGCTGAAGAACAATAAGAAACAGGAGA
ACAATGTGCGGGACCTGTGTATCGCTTATATGCTGGTCACTCTGACCTACCTGTATATTGGGGTGCTGGT
CTTTGCATCATTCCCTAGCCCCCCTCTGTCTAAAGATTGTATCGAACAGAACTTTCTGGACAATTTCCCA
TCAAGCGATACACTGAGTTTCATTGCCAGAATCTTTCTGCTGTTCCAGATGATGACTGTGTACCCCCTGC
TGGGGTATCTGGCTAGGGTCCAGCTGCTGGGCCACATTTTTGGGGATATCTACCCTAGCATTTTCCATGT
GCTGATCCTGAACCTGATCATTGTGGGCGCCGGGGTCATCATGGCTTGCTTCTACCCTAATATTGGAGGC
ATCATTAGGTATTCCGGAGCCGCTTGTGGCCTGGCTTTTGTGTTCATCTACCCATCCCTGATCTACATCA
TTTCTCTGCACCAGGAGGAACGCCTGACCTGGCCCAAGCTGATCTTTCATGTGTTCATCATTATCCTGGG
CGTGGCAAACCTGATTGTCCAGTTCTTTATGTGAGCGGCCGCAGTGAGAATTCTCGACCTCGAGACAAAT
GGCAGTATTCATCCACAATTTTAAAAGAAAAGGGGGGATTGGGGGGTACAGTGCAGGGGAAAGAATAGTA
GACATAATAGCAACAGACATACAAACTAAAGAATTACAAAAACAAATTACAAAAATTCAAAATTTTCGGG
TTTATTACAGGGACAGCAGAGATCCACTTTGGCCGCGGCTCGAGGGGGTTGGGGTTGCGCCTTTTCCAAG
GCAGCCCTGGGTTTGCGCAGGGACGCGGCTGCTCTGGGCGTGGTTCCGGGAAACGCAGCGGCGCCGACCC
TGGGTCTCGCACATTCTTCACGTCCGTTCGCAGCGTCACCCGGATCTTCGCCGCTACCCTTGTGGGCCCC
CCGGCGACGCTTCCTGCTCCGCCCCTAAGTCGGGAAGGTTCCTTGCGGTTCGCGGCGTGCCGGACGTGAC
AAACGGAAGCCGCACGTCTCACTAGTACCCTCGCAGACGGACAGCGCCAGGGAGCAATGGCAGCGCGCCG
ACCGCGATGGGCTGTGGCCAATAGCGGCTGCTCAGCAGGGCGCGCCGAGAGCAGCGGCCGGGAAGGGGCG
GTGCGGGAGGCGGGGTGTGGGGCGGTAGTGTGGGCCCTGTTCCTGCCCGCGCGGTGTTCCGCATTCTGCA
AGCCTCCGGAGCGCACGTCGGCAGTCGGCTCCCTCGTTGACCGAATCACCGACCTCTCTCCCCAGGGGGA
TCCACCGGAGCTTACCATGACCGAGTACAAGCCCACGGTGCGCCTCGCCACCCGCGACGACGTCCCCAGG
GCCGTACGCACCCTCGCCGCCGCGTTCGCCGACTACCCCGCCACGCGCCACACCGTCGATCCGGACCGCC
ACATCGAGCGGGTCACCGAGCTGCAAGAACTCTTCCTCACGCGCGTCGGGCTCGACATCGGCAAGGTGTG
GGTCGCGGACGACGGCGCCGCGGTGGCGGTCTGGACCACGCCGGAGAGCGTCGAAGCGGGGGCGGTGTTC
GCCGAGATCGGCCCGCGCATGGCCGAGTTGAGCGGTTCCCGGCTGGCCGCGCAGCAACAGATGGAAGGCC
TCCTGGCGCCGCACCGGCCCAAGGAGCCCGCGTGGTTCCTGGCCACCGTCGGCGTCTCGCCCGACCACCA
GGGCAAGGGTCTGGGCAGCGCCGTCGTGCTCCCCGGAGTGGAGGCGGCCGAGCGCGCCGGGGTGCCCGCC
TTCCTGGAGACCTCCGCGCCCCGCAACCTCCCCTTCTACGAGCGGCTCGGCTTCACCGTCACCGCCGACG
TCGAGGTGCCCGAAGGACCGCGCACCTGGTGCATGACCCGCAAGCCCGGTGCCTGACGCCCGCCCCACGA
CCCGCAGCGCCCGACCGAAAGGAGCGCACGACCCCATGCATCGGTACCTTTAAGACCAATGACTTACAAG
GCAGCTGTAGATCTTAGCCACTTTTTAAAAGAAAAGGGGGGACTGGAAGGGCTAATTCACTCCCAACGAA
GACAAGATCTGCTTTTTGCTTGTACTGGGTCTCTCTGGTTAGACCAGATCTGAGCCTGGGAGCTCTCTGG
CTAACTAGGGAACCCACTGCTTAAGCCTCAATAAAGCTTGCCTTGAGTGCTTCAAGTAGTGTGTGCCCGT
CTGTTGTGTGACTCTGGTAACTAGAGATCCCTCAGACCCTTTTAGTCAGTGTGGAAAATCTCTAGCAGTA
GTAGTTCATGTCATCTTATTATTCAGTATTTATAACTTGCAAAGAAATGAATATCAGAGAGTGAGAGGAA
CTTGTTTATTGCAGCTTATAATGGTTACAAATAAAGCAATAGCATCACAAATTTCACAAATAAAGCATTT
TTTTCACTGCATTCTAGTTGTGGTTTGTCCAAACTCATCAATGTATCTTATCATGTCTGGCTCTAGCTAT
CCCGCCCCTAACTCCGCCCATCCCGCCCCTAACTCCGCCCAGTTCCGCCCATTCTCCGCCCCATGGCTGA
CTAATTTTTTTTATTTATGCAGAGGCCGAGGCCGCCTCGGCCTCTGAGCTATTCCAGAAGTAGTGAGGAG
GCTTTTTTGGAGGCCTAGGGACGTACCCAATTCGCCCTATAGTGAGTCGTATTACGCGCGCTCACTGGCC
GTCGTTTTACAACGTCGTGACTGGGAAAACCCTGGCGTTACCCAACTTAATCGCCTTGCAGCACATCCCC
CTTTCGCCAGCTGGCGTAATAGCGAAGAGGCCCGCACCGATCGCCCTTCCCAACAGTTGCGCAGCCTGAA
TGGCGAATGGG
[124 nt withheld, positions 6592-6715]
C
[91 nt withheld, positions 6717-6807]
A
[49 nt withheld, positions 6809-6857]
CCTTTGACGTTGGAGTCCACGTTCTTT
[37 nt withheld, positions 6885-6921]
ACCCTATCTCGGTCTATTCTTTTGATTTATAAGGGATTTTGCCGATTTCGGCCTATTGGTTAAAAAATGA
GCTGATTTAACAAAAATTTAACGCGAATTTTAACAAAATATTAACGCTTACAATTTAGGTGGCACTTTTC
GGGGAAATGTGCGCGGAACCCCTATTTGTTTATTTTTCTAAATACATTCAAATATGTATCCGCTCATGAG
ACAATAACCCTGATAAATGCTTCAATAATATTGAAAAAGGAAGAGTATGAGTATTCAACATTTCCGTGTC
GCCCTTATTCCCTTTTTTGCGGCATTTTGCCTTCCTGTTTTTGCTCACCCAGAAACGCTGGTGAAAGTAA
AAGATGCTGAAGATCAGTTGGGTGCACGAGTGGGTTACATCGAACTGGATCTCAACAGCGGTAAGATCCT
TGAGAGTTTTCGCCCCGAAGAACGTTTTCCAATGATGAGCACTTTTAAAGTTCTGCTATGTGGCGCGGTA
TTATCCCGTATTGACGCCGGGCAAGAGCAACTCGGTCGCCGCATACACTATTCTCAGAATGACTTGGTTG
AGTACTCACCAGTCACAGAAAAGCATCTTACGGATGGCATGACAGTAAGAGAATTATGCAGTGCTGCCAT
AACCATGAGTGATAACACTGCGGCCAACTTACTTCTGACAACGATCGGAGGACCGAAGGAGCTAACCGCT
TTTTTGCACAACATGGGGGATCATGTAACTCGCCTTGATCGTTGGGAACCGGAGCTGAATGAAGCCATAC
CAAACGACGAGCGTGACACCACGATGCCTGTAGCAATGGCAACAACGTTGCGCAAACTATTAACTGGCGA
ACTACTTACTCTAGCTTCCCGGCAACAATTAATAGACTGGATGGAGGCGGATAAAGTTGCAGGACCACTT
CTGCGCTCGGCCCTTCCGGCTGGCTGGTTTATTGCTGATAAATCTGGAGCCGGTGAGCGTGGGTCTCGCG
GTATCATTGCAGCACTGGGGCCAGATGGTAAGCCCTCCCGTATCGTAGTTATCTACACGACGGGGAGTCA
GGCAACTATGGATGAACGAAATAGACAGATCGCTGAGATAGGTGCCTCACTGATTAAGCATTGGTAACTG
TCAGACCAAGTTTACTCATATATACTTTAGATTGATTTAAAACTTCATTTTTAATTTAAAAGGATCTAGG
TGAAGATCCTTTTTGATAATCTCATGACCAAAATCCCTTAACGTGAGTTTTCGTTCCACTGAGCGTCAGA
CCCCGTAGAAAAGATCAAAGGATCTTCTTGAGATCCTTTTTTTCTGCGCGTAATCTGCTGCTTGCAAACA
AAAAAACCACCGCTACCAGCGGTGGTTTGTTTGCCGGATCAAGAGCTACCAACTCTTTTTCCGAAGGTAA
CTGGCTTCAGCAGAGCGCAGATACCAAATACTGTTCTTCTAGTGTAGCCGTAGTTAGGCCACCACTTCAA
GAACTCTGTAGCACCGCCTACATACCTCGCTCTGCTAATCCTGTTACCAGTGGCTGCTGCCAGTGGCGAT
AAGTCGTGTCTTACCGGGTTGGACTCAAGACGATAGTTACCGGATAAGGCGCAGCGGTCGGGCTGAACGG
GGGGTTCGTGCACACAGCCCAGCTTGGAGCGAACGACCTACACCGAACTGAGATACCTACAGCGTGAGCT
ATGAGAAAGCGCCACGCTTCCCGAAGGGAGAAAGGCGGACAGGTATCCGGTAAGCGGCAGGGTCGGAACA
GGAGAGCGCACGAGGGAGCTTCCAGGGGGAAACGCCTGGTATCTTTATAGTCCTGTCGGGTTTCGCCACC
TCTGACTTGAGCGTCGATTTTTGTGATGCTCGTCAGGGGGGCGGAGCCTATGGAAAAACGCCAGCAACGC
GGCCTTTTTACGGTTCCTGGCCTTTTGCTGGCCTTTTGCTCACATGTTCTTTCCTGCGTTATCCCCTGAT
TCTGTGGATAACCGTATTACCGCCTTTGAGTGAGCTGATACCGCTCGCCGCAGCCGAACGACCGAGCGCA
GCGAGTCAGTGAGCGAGGAAGCGGAAGAGCGCCCAATACGCAAACCGCCTCTCCCCGCGCGTTGGCCGAT
TCATTAATGCAGCTGGCACGACAGGTTTCCCGACTGGAAAGCGGGCAGTGAGCGCAACGCAA
