>Addgene plasmid #71858 | pLJM60-FLAG-SLC38A9.1 | depositor partial sequence | sequence record 133332 | insert
ATGGCTAACATGAACAGTGACTCAAGACATCTGGGAACAAGCGAGGTGGACCACGAGCGGGACCCTGGCC
CTATGAACATTCAGTTTGAGCCCTCCGACCTGCGGTCTAAGAGACCCTTCTGCATCGAACCTACCAACAT
TGTGAACGTCAATCACGTGATCCAGAGGGTCAGTGATCATGCATCAGCCATGAATAAGCGAATTCACTAC
TATTCCCGGCTGACCACACCCGCTGACAAAGCACTGATCGCCCCTGATCATGTGGTCCCAGCACCCGAGG
AATGTTACGTGTATAGCCCTCTGGGATCCGCCTACAAGCTGCAGAGCTACACCGAGGGGTATGGAAAAAA
CACATCCCTGGTGACTATTTTTATGATCTGGAATACCATGATGGGGACAAGTATTCTGTCAATCCCATGG
GGAATCAAGCAGGCCGGGTTCACTACCGGAATGTGCGTGATCATTCTGATGGGCCTGCTGACCCTGTACT
GCTGTTATAGGGTGGTCAAATCTCGCACAATGATGTTTTCACTGGACACAACTAGCTGGGAGTACCCCGA
TGTGTGTCGGCACTATTTTGGAAGCTTCGGCCAGTGGAGCTCCCTGCTGTTCAGCCTGGTGTCCCTGATT
GGCGCTATGATCGTGTACTGGGTCCTGATGAGCAACTTCCTGTTTAATACCGGGAAGTTCATCTTTAACT
TCATCCACCATATCAACGACACCGATACAATCCTGTCTACAAACAATAGTAACCCTGTGATTTGCCCATC
TGCCGGAAGTGGCGGGCATCCAGACAACTCTAGTATGATCTTTTACGCTAATGATACTGGCGCACAGCAG
TTCGAGAAGTGGTGGGACAAAAGCAGAACCGTGCCCTTTTATCTGGTCGGCCTGCTGCTGCCTCTGCTGA
ACTTTAAGTCCCCATCTTTCTTTAGTAAATTCAATATCCTGGGGACAGTGTCAGTCCTGTACCTGATTTT
TCTGGTGACTTTCAAAGCAGTCCGCCTGGGATTCCACCTGGAATTTCATTGGTTCATCCCAACTGAGTTC
TTTGTGCCCGAAATTCGATTTCAGTTCCCACAGCTGACTGGAGTGCTGACCCTGGCCTTCTTTATCCACA
ATTGCATCATTACACTGCTGAAGAACAATAAGAAACAGGAGAACAATGTGCGGGACCTGTGTATCGCTTA
TATGCTGGTCACTCTGACCTACCTGTATATTGGGGTGCTGGTCTTTGCATCATTCCCTAGCCCCCCTCTG
TCTAAAGATTGTATCGAACAGAACTTTCTGGACAATTTCCCATCAAGCGATACACTGAGTTTCATTGCCA
GAATCTTTCTGCTGTTCCAGATGATGACTGTGTACCCCCTGCTGGGGTATCTGGCTAGGGTCCAGCTGCT
GGGCCACATTTTTGGGGATATCTACCCTAGCATTTTCCATGTGCTGATCCTGAACCTGATCATTGTGGGC
GCCGGGGTCATCATGGCTTGCTTCTACCCTAATATTGGAGGCATCATTAGGTATTCCGGAGCCGCTTGTG
GCCTGGCTTTTGTGTTCATCTACCCATCCCTGATCTACATCATTTCTCTGCACCAGGAGGAACGCCTGAC
CTGGCCCAAGCTGATCTTTCATGTGTTCATCATTATCCTGGGCGTGGCAAACCTGATTGTCCAGTTCTTT
ATGTGA
