>Addgene plasmid #71858 | pLJM60-FLAG-SLC38A9.1 | addgene partial sequence | sequence record 135191 | CMV-F 5'-CGCAAATGGGCGGTAGGCGTG-3'
AACCGTCAGATCGCCTGGAGACGCCATCCACGCTGTTTTTGACCTCCATAGAAGACACCGGGACCGATCC
AGCCTCCGCGGCCGGGAACGGTGCATTGGAACGCGGATTCCCCGTGCCAAGAGTGACGTAAGTACCGCCT
ATAGAGTCTATAGGCCCACCCCCTTGGCTTCGTTAGAACGCGGCTACAATTAATACATAACCTTATGTAT
CATACACATACGATTTAGGTGACACTATAGAATAACATCCACTTTGCCTTTCTCTCCACAGGTGTCCACT
CCCAGGTCCAACTGCACCTCGGTTCTATCGATTGAATTCACCATGGAAATGGACTACAAGGATGACGATG
ACAAGGGTGGTGGTGGTGGTGCGTCGACAATGGCTAACATGAACAGTGACTCAAGACATCTGGGAACAAG
CGAGGTGGACCACGAGCGGGACCCTGGCCCTATGAACATTCAGTTTGAGCCCTCCGACCTGCGGTCTAAG
AGACCCTTCTGCATCGAACCTACCAACATTGTGAACGTCAATCACGTGATCCAGAGGGTCAGTGATCATG
CATCAGCCATGAATAAGCGAATTCACTACTATTCCCGGCTGACCACACCCGCTGACAAAGCACTGATCGC
CCCTGATCATGTGGTCCCAGCACCCGAGGAATGTTACGTGTATAGCCCTCTGGGATCCGCCTACAAGCTG
CAGAGCTACACCGAGGGGTATGGAAAAAACACATCCCTGGTGACTATTTTTATGATCTGGAATACCATGA
TGGGGACAAGTATTCTGTCAATCCCATGGGGAATCAAGCAGGCCGGGTTCACTACCGGAATGTGCGTGAT
CATTCTGATGGGCCTGCTGACCCTGTACTGCTGTTATAGGGTGGTCAAATCTCGCACAAT
