>Addgene plasmid #71858 | pLJM60-FLAG-SLC38A9.1 | addgene partial sequence | sequence record 135194 | hGata4-rev 5'-ATTGTGGATGAATACTGCC-3'
GCGGCCGCTCACATAAAGAACTGGACAATCAGGTTTGCCACGCCCAGGATAATGATGAACACATGAAAGA
TCAGCTTGGGCCAGGTCAGGCGTTCCTCCTGGTGCAGAGAAATGATGTAGATCAGGGATGGGTAGATGAA
CACAAAAGCCAGGCCACAAGCGGCTCCGGAATACCTAATGATGCCTCCAATATTAGGGTAGAAGCAAGCC
ATGATGACCCCGGCGCCCACAATGATCAGGTTCAGGATCAGCACATGGAAAATGCTAGGGTAGATATCCC
CAAAAATGTGGCCCAGCAGCTGGACCCTAGCCAGATACCCCAGCAGGGGGTACACAGTCATCATCTGGAA
CAGCAGAAAGATTCTGGCAATGAAACTCAGTGTATCGCTTGATGGGAAATTGTCCAGAAAGTTCTGTTCG
ATACAATCTTTAGACAGAGGGGGGCTAGGGAATGATGCAAAGACCAGCACCCCAATATACAGGTAGGTCA
GAGTGACCAGCATATAAGCGATACACAGGTCCCGCACATTGTTCTCCTGTTTCTTATTGTTCTTCAGCAG
TGTAATGATGCAATTGTGGATAAAGAAGGCCAGGGTCAGCACTCCAGTCAGCTGTGGGAACTGAAATCGA
ATTTCGGGCACAAAGAACTCAGTTGGGATGAACCAATGAAATTCCAGGTGGAATCCCAGGCGGACTGCTT
TGAAAGTCACCAGAAAAATCAGGTACAGGACTGACACTGTCCCCAGGATATTGAATTTACTAAAGAAAGA
TGGGGACTTAAAGTTCAGCAGAGGCAGCAGCAGGCCGACCAGATAAAAGGGCACGGTTCTGCTTTTGTCC
CACCACTTCTCGAACTGCTGTGCGCCAGTATCATTAGCGTAAAAGATCATACTAGAGTTGTCTGGATGCC
CGCCACTTCCGGCAGATGGGCAAATCACAGGGTTACTATTGTTTGTAGACAGGATTGTATCGGTGTCGTT
GATATGGTGGA
